>Addgene plasmid #207841 | RGB-S reporter | addgene full sequence | sequence record 426759 | Addgene NGS Result
CTAAATTGTAAGCGTTAATATTTTGTTAAAATTCGCGTTAAATTTTTGTTAAATCAGCTCATTTTTTAAC
CAATAGGCCGAAATCGGCAAAATCCCTTATAAATCAAAAGAATAGACCGAGATAGGGTTGAGTGGCCGCA
GATAAAAAAAATCCTTAGCTTTCGCTAAGGATGATTTCTGTAACAACTTATCAGTTCAGTTTATGACCCA
GTTTGCTCGGCAGATCACAATAACGTGCAACTGCAACTTCATGCTGTTCAACATAGGTTTCGTTGTTTGC
TTCTTTGATGCGTTCCAGACGATAATCCACATAATAAACGCCAGGCATTTTCAGATTCTTTGCCGGTTTT
TTGCTACGATAGGTGGTTTTGGCATTTGCAATCAGATGGCTACCACCAACCAGTTTCAGTGCCATATCAT
TACGACCTTCCAGGCCACCATCTGCCGGATACAGTGTTTCGGTAAATGCTTCCCAACCTAAGGTCTTTTT
CTGCATAACCGGACCATTGCTGGTGAAGTTCACACCGCGAATTTTCACATTATAAATCAGACAACCATCC
TGCAGACTGGTATCCTGTGTTGCGGTCAGAACACCACCATCTTCATAGGTGGTAACACGTTCCCAGGTAA
AACCTTCCGGAAAGCTCTGTTTGAAAAAATCCGGGATACCCTGGGTATGATTGATAAAGGTTTTGCTACC
ATACAGAAAGCTGGTTGCCAGAATATCAAATGCAAACGGCAGCGGACCACCTTCAACAACTTTAATACGC
ATGGTCTGGGTGCCTTCATACGGTTTACCTTCACCTTCGCTGGTACATTTAAAGTGGTGGTTATCAACGG
TGCCTTCCATATACAGTTTCATGTGCATGTTTTCTTTGATCAGTTCTTCGCCTTTGCTAACCATGAATTT
CTCCGCGTTTTTTTCGCATTCATCTCGCTAACTTCGCTTATTATGGGGATCAGTTTCAGGGTTTCAAGGG
AAGCACTCACATTGTCATCAATCTTCGCAACAAGGACCTCGGCGAAACGCCCTTCCCAACAGTTGCGCAG
CCTGAATGGCGAATGGGAGCGCCTCGGTACCAAATTCCAGAAAAGAGGCCTCCCGAAAGGGGGGCCTTTT
TTCGTTTTGGTCCCCAATTATTGAAGGCCGCTAACGCGGCCTTTTTTTGTTTCTGGTCTCCCCCAGTGAG
CGCGACGTAATACGACTCCCCCAGTGAGCGCGACGTAATACGACTCCCCCAGTGAGCGCGACGTAATACG
ACTCCCCCAGTGAGCGCGACGTAATACGACTCCCCAGTGAGCGCGACGTAATACGACTCACTATAGGGCG
AATTGAAGGAAGGCCGTCAAGGCCGCATGAATGGCAGAAATTCGAAGAATAGTTACGGCTAGGGTTGATC
TTTGTTGTCACTGGATGTACTGTACATCCATACAGTAACTCACAGGGGCTGGATTGATTATGCGTAAAGG
TGAAGAACTGTTTACCGGTGTTGTTCCGATTCTGGTTGAACTGGATGGTGATGTTAATGGCCACAAATTT
TCAGTTAGCGGTGAAGGCGAAGGTGATGCAACCTATGGTAAACTGACCCTGAAATTTATCTGTACCACCG
GCAAACTGCCGGTTCCGTGGCCGACACTGGTTACCACCTTTGGTTATGGTGTTCAGTGTTTTGCACGTTA
TCCGGATCATATGAAACAGCACGATTTTTTCAAAAGCGCAATGCCGGAAGGTTATGTTCAAGAACGTACC
ATCTTCTTCAAAGATGACGGCAACTATAAAACCCGTGCCGAAGTTAAATTTGAAGGTGATACCCTGGTGA
ATCGCATTGAACTGAAAGGCATCGATTTTAAAGAGGATGGTAATATCCTGGGCCACAAACTGGAATATAA
TTATAATAGCCACAACGTGTACATCATGGCCGACAAACAGAAAAATGGCATCAAAGTGAACTTCAAGATC
CGCCATAATATTGAAGATGGTTCAGTTCAGCTGGCCGATCATTATCAGCAGAATACCCCGATTGGTGATG
GTCCGGTTCTGCTGCCGGATAATCATTATCTGAGCACCCAGAGCGCACTGAGCAAAGATCCGAATGAAAA
ACGTGATCACATGGTGCTGCTGGAATTTGTTACCGCAGCAGGTATTACCCATGGTATGGATGAACTGTAT
AAATGATAAAGCCAGGCATCAAATAAAACGAAAGGCTCAGTCGAAAGACTGGGCCTTTCGTTTTATCTGT
TGTTTGTCGGTGAACGCTCTCTACTAGAGTCACACTGGCTCACCTTCGGGTGGGCCTTTCTGCGTTTATA
TACTAGACTGGCACAGGAACGTTATCCGGACGTTCAGTTCCACCAGACCCGCGAGCATTAATTCTTGCCT
CCAGGGCGCGGTAGCCGCTGCGCCCTGTCAATTTCCCTTCCTTATTAGCCGCTTACGGAATGTTCTTAAA
ACATTCACTTTTGCTTATGTTTTCGCTGATATCCCGAGCGGTTTCAAAATTGTGATCTATATTTAACAAA
GTGATGACATTTCTGACGGCGTTAAATACCGTTCAATGCGTAGATATCAGTATCTAAAGCCGTCGATTGT
CATTCTACCGATATTAATAACTGATTCAGAGGCTGTAATGGTCGTTATTCATCACTCATCGCTTTTGTGA
TGGCGACCATTGACTTCTGTAGAGGGTGAAGTCTCTCCCTATTCAGCAATGCAACCTCGTGTTGCCAGGC
TCAAATTACGAGCAAACATACAGGAATAAATCGATGGCAAGCAGCGAAGATGTGATCAAAGAATTTATGC
GTTTCAAGGTGCGTATGGAAGGTAGCGTTAATGGTCATGAATTTGAAATCGAAGGTGAAGGTGAGGGTCG
TCCGTATGAAGGCACCCAGACCGCCAAACTGAAAGTTACCAAAGGCGGTCCGCTGCCGTTTGCATGGGAT
ATTCTGAGTCCGCAGTTTCAGTATGGTAGCAAAGCATATGTTAAACATCCGGCAGATATCCCGGATTATC
TGAAACTGAGCTTTCCGGAAGGCTTTAAATGGGAACGTGTGATGAATTTTGAGGATGGTGGTGTTGTTAC
CGTTACACAGGATAGCAGCCTGCAGGATGGTGAATTTATCTATAAAGTTAAACTGCGTGGCACGAATTTT
CCGTCAGATGGTCCTGTTATGCAGAAAAAAACCATGGGTTGGGAAGCAAGCACCGAACGTATGTATCCGG
AAGATGGTGCACTGAAAGGTGAAATCAAAATGCGTCTGAAGCTGAAAGATGGCGGTCATTATGATGCAGA
AGTTAAAACCACCTACATGGCCAAAAAACCGGTGCAGCTGCCTGGTGCATATAAAACGGATATTAAACTG
GATATCACCTCGCACAACGAGGATTATACCATTGTTGAACAGTATGAACGTGCAGAAGGTCGTCATAGTA
CCGGTGCCTAATAATACTAGAGCCAGGCATCAAATAAAACGAAAGGCTCAGTCGAAAGACTGGGCCTTTC
GTTTTATCTGTTGTTTGTCGGTGAACGCTCTCTACTAGAGTCACACTGGCTCACCTTCGGGTGGGCCTTT
CTGCGTTTATAAACCGTGCGAAAAGCCTCTTTCGGTGTTAGCTGGGCCTCATGGGCCTTCCTTTCACTGC
CCGCTTTCCAGTCGGGAAACCTGTCGTGCCAGCTGCATTAACATGGTCATAGCTGTTTCCTTGCGTATTG
GGCGCTCTCCGCTTCCTCGCTCACTGACTCGCTGCGCTCGGTCGTTCGGGTAAAGCCTGGGGTGCCTAAT
GAGCAAAAGGCCAGCAAAAGGCCAGGAACCGTAAAAAGGCCGCGTTGCTGGCGTTTTTCCATAGGCTCCG
CCCCCCTGACGAGCATCACAAAAATCGACGCTCAAGTCAGAGGTGGCGAAACCCGACAGGACTATAAAGA
TACCAGGCGTTTCCCCCTGGAAGCTCCCTCGTGCGCTCTCCTGTTCCGACCCTGCCGCTTACCGGATACC
TGTCCGCCTTTCTCCCTTCGGGAAGCGTGGCGCTTTCTCATAGCTCACGCTGTAGGTATCTCAGTTCGGT
GTAGGTCGTTCGCTCCAAGCTGGGCTGTGTGCACGAACCCCCCGTTCAGCCCGACCGCTGCGCCTTATCC
GGTAACTATCGTCTTGAGTCCAACCCGGTAAGACACGACTTATCGCCACTGGCAGCAGCCACTGGTAACA
GGATTAGCAGAGCGAGGTATGTAGGCGGTGCTACAGAGTTCTTGAAGTGGTGGCCTAACTACGGCTACAC
TAGAAGAACAGTATTTGGTATCTGCGCTCTGCTGAAGCCAGTTACCTTCGGAAAAAGAGTTGGTAGCTCT
TGATCCGGCAAACAAACCACCGCTGGTAGCGGTGGTTTTTTTGTTTGCAAGCAGCAGATTACGCGCAGAA
AAAAAGGATCTCAAGAAGATCCTTTGATCTTTTCTACGGGGTCTGACGCTCAGTGGAACGAAAACTCACG
TTAAGGGATTTTGGTCATGAGATTATCAAAAAGGATCTTCACCTAGATCCTTTTAAATTAAAAATGAAGT
TTTAAATCAATCTAAAGTATATATGAGTAAACTTGGTCTGACAGTTATTAGAAAAATTCATCCAGCAGAC
GATAAAACGCAATACGCTGGCTATCCGGTGCCGCAATGCCATACAGCACCAGAAAACGATCCGCCCATTC
GCCGCCCAGTTCTTCCGCAATATCACGGGTGGCCAGCGCAATATCCTGATAACGATCCGCCACGCCCAGA
CGGCCGCAATCAATAAAGCCGCTAAAACGGCCATTTTCCACCATAATGTTCGGCAGGCACGCATCACCAT
GGGTCACCACCAGATCTTCGCCATCCGGCATGCTCGCTTTCAGACGCGCAAACAGCTCTGCCGGTGCCAG
GCCCTGATGTTCTTCATCCAGATCATCCTGATCCACCAGGCCCGCTTCCATACGGGTACGCGCACGTTCA
ATACGATGTTTCGCCTGATGATCAAACGGACAGGTCGCCGGGTCCAGGGTATGCAGACGACGCATGGCAT
CCGCCATAATGCTCACTTTTTCTGCCGGCGCCAGATGGCTAGACAGCAGATCCTGACCCGGCACTTCGCC
CAGCAGCAGCCAATCACGGCCCGCTTCGGTCACCACATCCAGCACCGCCGCACACGGAACACCGGTGGTG
GCCAGCCAGCTCAGACGCGCCGCTTCATCCTGCAGCTCGTTCAGCGCACCGCTCAGATCGGTTTTCACAA
ACAGCACCGGACGACCCTGCGCGCTCAGACGAAACACCGCCGCATCAGAGCAGCCAATGGTCTGCTGCGC
CCAATCATAGCCAAACAGACGTTCCACCCACGCTGCCGGGCTACCCGCATGCAGGCCATCCTGTTCAATC
ATACTCTTCCTTTTTCAATATTATTGAAGCATTTATCAGGGTTATTGTCTCATGAGCGGATACATATTTG
AATGTATTTAGAAAAATAAACAAATAGGGGTTCCGCGCACATTTCCCCGAAAAGTGCCAC
Features (pLannotate 1.2.2; 17 found; start..end, strand, type, name):
      3..134     -  rep_origin     M13 ori (fragment): M13 bacteriophage origin of replication; arrow indicates direction of (+) strand synthesis
    139..178     -  terminator     bacterial terminator (fragment): putative bacterial transcription terminator
    194..904     -  CDS            mTagBFP2: mTagBFP2 is a basic (constitutively fluorescent) blue fluorescent protein published in 2011, derived from Entacmaea quadricolor. It is reported to be a very rapidly-maturing monomer with very low acid sensitivity.
   1028..1063    +  CDS            lacZα (fragment): LacZα fragment of β-galactosidase; lacZ fragment
   1309..1327    +  promoter       T7 promoter: promoter for bacteriophage T7 RNA polymerase
   1460..2173    +  CDS            hfriFP: hfriFP is a fluorescent protein published in 2013, derived from Herbaspirillum frisingense.
   2190..2261    +  terminator     rrnB T1 terminator: transcription terminator T1 from the E. coli rrnB gene
   2277..2304    +  terminator     T7Te terminator: phage T7 early transcription terminator
   2315..2368    +  CDS            prfC (fragment): RF3_ECOLI - Also known as miaD, tos. Experimental evidence at protein level: Swiss-Prot protein existence level 1. Increases the formation of ribosomal termination complexes and stimulates activities of RF-1 and RF-2. It binds guanine nucleotides and has strong preference for UGA stop codons. It may interact directly with the ribosome. The stimulation of RF-1 and RF-2 is significantly reduced by GTP and GDP, but not by GMP. From Escherichia coli (strain K12).
   2764..3438    +  CDS            mRFP1: mRFP1 is a basic (constitutively fluorescent) red fluorescent protein published in 2002, derived from Discosoma sp.. It is reported to be a somewhat slowly-maturing monomer with low acid sensitivity.
   3461..3532    +  terminator     rrnB T1 terminator: transcription terminator T1 from the E. coli rrnB gene
   3548..3575    +  terminator     T7Te terminator: phage T7 early transcription terminator
   3634..3681    -  CDS            lacI (fragment): lac repressor; lacI; The lac repressor binds to the lac operator to inhibit transcription in E. coli. This inhibition can be relieved by adding lactose or isopropyl-β-D-thiogalactopyranoside (IPTG).
   3718..3758    -  rep_origin     RSF ori (fragment): Plasmids containing the RSF 1030 origin of replication can be propagated in E. coli cells that contain additional plasmids with compatible origins.
   3836..4424    -  rep_origin     ori: high-copy-number ColE1/pMB1/pBR322/pUC origin of replication
   4598..5392    -  CDS            NeoR/KanR: aminoglycoside phosphotransferase confers resistance to neomycin, kanamycin, and G418 (Geneticin®)
   5393..5497    -  promoter       AmpR promoter: bla
