[The description below was written by a language model from this plasmid's Addgene catalogue record and pLannotate feature annotations shown in this document.]
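Description:
RGB-S reporter is a bacterial expression plasmid built on the pMK-RQ gene-synthesis backbone. It works as a three-colour transcriptional biosensor for Escherichia coli. It is selected with kanamycin through a NeoR/KanR aminoglycoside phosphotransferase gene, which the annotation places immediately downstream of an AmpR (bla) promoter. It replicates from a ColE1/pMB1-type origin. The feature annotation calls this origin high-copy, whereas the catalogue lists the plasmid as low copy. Short fragments of an M13 origin, lacZα, lacI, an RSF origin and a T7 promoter also appear and look like backbone remnants.

The payload consists of three independent promoter–reporter cassettes, each insulated by transcription terminators. PsulA drives GFPmut3b to report the SOS response, PosmY drives mRFP1 to report RpoS activity, and PgrpE drives mTagBFP2 to report RpoH activity. The first two cassettes were synthesised into the backbone. The terminator-flanked blue cassette was added later by Gibson assembly and lies in the opposite orientation to the other two. In the feature table, the green and red cassettes are each followed by rrnB T1 and T7Te terminators. The open reading frame between the T7 promoter and the first terminator pair is auto-labelled hfriFP, but its position and length match the GFPmut3b reporter in the catalogue. The stress promoters themselves are not annotated.

According to the record, the plasmid is meant for real-time readout of physiological stress, genotoxicity and cytotoxicity in E. coli, and the associated publication covers single cells and biofilms. The catalogue gives a total size of 5409 bp, but the sequenced record is 5,520 nt. The depositor notes that the deposited version carries an extra 111 bp in the backbone compared with the published version and was validated as not affecting sensor function.
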