Addgene plasmid #207841: RGB-S reporter
Purpose: A three-colour stress biosensor for real time analysis of physiological stress, genotoxicity, and cytotoxicity of Escherichia coli
Depositing lab: Christof Niemeyer. Depositing organization: Karlsruhe Institute of Technology. Publication: A three-colour stress biosensor reveals multimodal response in single cells and spatiotemporal dynamics of biofilms. Zoheir AE, Sobol MS, Meisch L, Ordonez-Rueda D, Kaster AK, Niemeyer CM, Rabe KS. NPJ Biofilms Microbiomes. 2023 Aug 21;9(1):57. doi: 10.1038/s41522-023-00424-1. PubMed 37604827.
Backbone
  Vector backbone: pMK-RQ
  Backbone manufacturer: GeneArt® Gene Synthesis, ThermoFisher Scientific and IDT Inc.
  Backbone size w/o insert (bp): 4531
  Total vector size (bp): 5409
  Modifications to backbone: PsulA::GFPmut3b::terminator_1 and PosmY::mRFP1::terminator_2 were integrated into pMK-RQ by GeneArt, then integration of terminator_3::PgrpE::mTagBFP2::terminator_4
  Vector type: Bacterial Expression
Growth in bacteria
  Bacterial resistance: Kanamycin, 50 μg/mL
  Growth temperature: 37°C
  Growth strain: DH5alpha
  Copy number: Low Copy
Gene/Insert 1
  Gene/Insert name: RpoH sensing construct (alt name: PgrpE::mTagBFP2)
  Species: Synthetic
  Insert size (bp): 717
  GenBank ID: UYR58244.1
  Promoter: grpE
  Cloning method: Gibson Cloning
  Sequencing primers: 5′ CCAGTGAGCGCGACGTAATA; 3′ CGGCCACTCAACCCTATCTC
Gene/Insert 2
  Gene/Insert name: SOS sensing construct (alt name: PsulA::GFPmut3b)
  Species: Synthetic
  Insert size (bp): 720
  GenBank ID: AAB18957.1
  Promoter: PsulA
  Cloning method: Unknown
  Sequencing primers: 5′ synthesized on backbone; 3′ -
Gene/Insert 3
  Gene/Insert name: RpoS sensing construct (alt name: PosmY::mRFP1)
  Insert size (bp): 681
  GenBank ID: CAH64892
  Promoter: PosmY
  Cloning method: Unknown
  Sequencing primers: 5′ synthesized on backbone; 3′ -
Terms and licenses: Academic/Nonprofit Terms; Industry Terms: Not Available to Industry
Depositor comments: The submitted plasmid version has additional 111 bp (1181-1291 bp) in the plasmid backbone compared to the version in the publication. The deposited plasmid has been tested and experimentally validated entailing no impact on the biosensor function.
How to cite: RGB-S reporter was a gift from Christof Niemeyer (Addgene plasmid # 207841 ; http://n2t.net/addgene:207841 ; RRID:Addgene_207841)
